Addgene plasmid #137669: pHM073Env
Purpose: Express HIV Env which is isolated a from IRB approved HIV infected patient samples from Singapore and cloned into expression vector (pcDNA 3.1)
Depositing lab: Anjali Joshi. Depositing organization: Texas Tech University Health Sciences Center El Paso. Publication: HIV-1 subtype CRF01_AE and B differ in utilization of low levels of CCR5, Maraviroc susceptibility and potential N-glycosylation sites. Joshi A, Cox EK, Sedano MJ, Punke EB, Lee RT, Maurer-Stroh S, Kaur P, Ng OT, Garg H. Virology. 2017 Dec;512:222-233. doi: 10.1016/j.virol.2017.09.026. Epub 2017 Oct 9. PubMed 29020646.
Backbone
  Vector backbone: pcDNA3.1D/V5-His-TOPO
  Backbone manufacturer: Invitrogen
  Vector type: Mammalian Expression
  Selectable markers: Neomycin (select with G418)
Growth in bacteria
  Bacterial resistance: Ampicillin, 100 μg/mL
  Growth temperature: 37°C
  Growth strain: DH5alpha
  Copy number: High Copy
Gene/Insert
  Gene/Insert name: HIV-1 Envelope Glycoprotein
  Species: HIV-1
  Insert size (bp): 2553
  GenBank ID: KY213719.1
  Cloning method: TOPO Cloning
Terms and licenses: Academic/Nonprofit Terms; Industry Terms: Not Available to Industry
Depositor comments: HIV-1 infected Patient Samples from Singapore, reverse transcribed RNA cloned into expression vector
How to cite: pHM073Env was a gift from Anjali Joshi (Addgene plasmid # 137669 ; http://n2t.net/addgene:137669 ; RRID:Addgene_137669)
