[The description below was written by a language model from this plasmid's Addgene catalogue record and pLannotate feature annotations shown in this document.]
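Description:
pHM073Env is a mammalian expression plasmid built on the Invitrogen pcDNA3.1D/V5-His-TOPO backbone that carries an HIV-1 envelope glycoprotein gene derived from an infected patient in Singapore. According to the record, viral RNA from the patient sample was reverse transcribed and the amplified env region was inserted by TOPO cloning. In bacteria, the 8.5 kb plasmid replicates from a high-copy ColE1/pUC-type origin and is selected with ampicillin through the β-lactamase gene. An f1 origin is also present. For selection in mammalian cells, an SV40 early promoter drives a neomycin phosphotransferase gene followed by an SV40 polyadenylation signal, which confers G418 resistance.

The payload sits downstream of the human CMV immediate early enhancer and promoter, with a T7 promoter just before the insert and a bovine growth hormone polyadenylation signal after it. The annotated env open reading frame spans about 2.55 kb, in line with the listed insert size, and encodes the gp160 precursor that yields the surface subunit and the gp41 fusion subunit. Short fragments matching tat upstream and nef downstream are also annotated, which suggests the amplicon extended somewhat beyond env into the adjoining viral genome. The backbone's V5 epitope lies beyond the nef fragment, and the record does not indicate that it is fused in frame to Env.

The associated study compared HIV-1 subtypes CRF01_AE and B for use of low CCR5 levels, Maraviroc susceptibility and potential N-glycosylation sites. The plasmid therefore serves to express a primary-isolate Env for studies of that kind, although the record does not state which subtype this clone belongs to.
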