Features (pLannotate 1.2.2; 23 found; start..end, strand, type, name):
     28..80      -  misc_feature   bom (fragment): basis of mobility region from pBR322
    235..614     +  enhancer       CMV enhancer: human cytomegalovirus immediate early enhancer
    615..818     +  promoter       CMV promoter: human cytomegalovirus (CMV) immediate early promoter
    814..847     +  LTR            5' LTR (truncated) (fragment): truncated 5' long terminal repeat (LTR) from HIV-1
    863..881     +  promoter       T7 promoter: promoter for bacteriophage T7 RNA polymerase
    927..1040    +  CDS            tat (fragment): TAT_HV112 - Experimental evidence at protein level: Swiss-Prot protein existence level 1. Extracellular circulating Tat can be endocytosed by surrounding uninfected cells via the binding to several surface receptors such as CD26, CXCR4, heparan sulfate proteoglycans (HSPG) or LDLR. Neurons are rarely infected, but they internalize Tat via their LDLR. Through its interaction with nuclear HATs, Tat is potentially able to control the acetylation-dependent cellular gene expression. Modulates the expression of many cellular genes involved in cell survival, proliferation or in coding for cytokines o
   1231..3780    +  CDS            env: ENV_HV1S3 - Experimental evidence at protein level: Swiss-Prot protein existence level 1. [Transmembrane protein gp41]: Acts as a class I viral fusion protein. Under the current model, the protein has at least 3 conformational states: pre-fusion native state, pre-hairpin intermediate state, and post-fusion hairpin state. During fusion of viral and target intracellular membranes, the coiled coil regions (heptad repeats) assume a trimer-of-hairpins structure, positioning the fusion peptide in close proximity to the C-terminal region of the ectodomain. The formation of this structure appears to d
   3785..3892    +  CDS            nef (fragment): NEF_HV1Z2 - Experimental evidence at protein level: Swiss-Prot protein existence level 1. Extracellular Nef protein targets CD4(+) T-lymphocytes for apoptosis by interacting with CXCR4 surface receptors. From Human immunodeficiency virus type 1 group M subtype D (isolate Z2/CDC-Z34) (HIV-1).
   3975..4016    +  CDS            V5 tag: epitope tag from simian virus 5
   4072..4296    +  polyA_signal   bGH poly(A) signal: bovine growth hormone polyadenylation signal
   4300..4321    +  promoter       SV40 promoter (fragment): SV40 enhancer and early promoter
   4342..4770    +  rep_origin     f1 ori (sequence partly withheld): f1 bacteriophage origin of replication; arrow indicates direction of (+) strand synthesis
   4784..5113    +  promoter       SV40 promoter: SV40 enhancer and early promoter
   5180..5971    +  CDS            neo: KKA2_KLEPN - Also known as kan, nptII. Experimental evidence at protein level: Swiss-Prot protein existence level 1. Resistance to kanamycin, neomycin, paromomycin, ribostamycin, butirosin and gentamicin B. From Klebsiella pneumoniae.
   5997..6155    +  CDS            ble (fragment): BLE_KLEPN - Experimental evidence at protein level: Swiss-Prot protein existence level 1. Binding protein with a strong affinity to the bleomycin family of antibiotics. Binds to CL990; an antimitotic-antibiotic compound. From Klebsiella pneumoniae.
   6150..6271    +  polyA_signal   SV40 poly(A) signal: SV40 polyadenylation signal
   6344..6360    -  protein_bind   lac operator: The lac repressor binds to the lac operator to inhibit transcription in E. coli. This inhibition can be relieved by adding lactose or isopropyl-β-D-thiogalactopyranoside (IPTG). lac repressor encoded by lacI
   6368..6398    -  promoter       lac promoter: promoter for the E. coli lac operon
   6413..6434    -  protein_bind   CAP binding site: CAP binding activates transcription in the presence of cAMP. E. coli catabolite activator protein
   6447..6539    -  CDS            lacI (fragment): lac repressor; lacI; The lac repressor binds to the lac operator to inhibit transcription in E. coli. This inhibition can be relieved by adding lactose or isopropyl-β-D-thiogalactopyranoside (IPTG).
   6722..7310    -  rep_origin     ori: high-copy-number ColE1/pMB1/pBR322/pUC origin of replication
   7481..8341    -  CDS            AmpR: β-lactamase; bla; confers resistance to ampicillin, carbenicillin, and related antibiotics
   8342..8446    -  promoter       AmpR promoter: bla
>Addgene plasmid #137669 | pHM073Env | addgene full sequence | sequence record 297218 | Addgene NGS Result
GACGGATCGGGAGATCTCCCGATCCCCTATGGTGCACTCTCAGTACAATCTGCTCTGATGCCGCATAGTT
AAGCCAGTATCTGCTCCCTGCTTGTGTGTTGGAGGTCGCTGAGTAGTGCGCGAGCAAAATTTAAGCTACA
ACAAGGCAAGGCTTGACCGACAATTGCATGAAGAATCTGCTTAGGGTTAGGCGTTTTGCGCTGCTTCGCG
ATGTACGGGCCAGATATACGCGTTGACATTGATTATTGACTAGTTATTAATAGTAATCAATTACGGGGTC
ATTAGTTCATAGCCCATATATGGAGTTCCGCGTTACATAACTTACGGTAAATGGCCCGCCTGGCTGACCG
CCCAACGACCCCCGCCCATTGACGTCAATAATGACGTATGTTCCCATAGTAACGCCAATAGGGACTTTCC
ATTGACGTCAATGGGTGGAGTATTTACGGTAAACTGCCCACTTGGCAGTACATCAAGTGTATCATATGCC
AAGTACGCCCCCTATTGACGTCAATGACGGTAAATGGCCCGCCTGGCATTATGCCCAGTACATGACCTTA
TGGGACTTTCCTACTTGGCAGTACATCTACGTATTAGTCATCGCTATTACCATGGTGATGCGGTTTTGGC
AGTACATCAATGGGCGTGGATAGCGGTTTGACTCACGGGGATTTCCAAGTCTCCACCCCATTGACGTCAA
TGGGAGTTTGTTTTGGCACCAAAATCAACGGGACTTTCCAAAATGTCGTAACAACTCCGCCCCATTGACG
CAAATGGGCGGTAGGCGTGTACGGTGGGAGGTCTATATAAGCAGAGCTCTCTGGCTAACTAGAGAACCCA
CTGCTTACTGGCTTATCGAAATTAATACGACTCACTATAGGGAGACCCAAGCTGGCTAGTTAAGCTTGGT
ACCGAGCTCGGATCCAGTACCCTTCACCGATCAAGCTTTAGGCATCTCCTATGGCAGGAAGAAGCGGAAG
CACCACCGACGAGGAACTCCTCAGAGTTGTGAGAATCATCAAAATCCTATACGAGAGCAGTAAGTAAAAG
TATATGTAATGACACCTGTGACACCTGTGCAAATTAGTGCAATAGTAGGACTGATAGTAGCGCTAATCTC
AGCAATAGTGGTATGGACTATAGTAGTTATAGAAATTAGGAAATTCTTAAGGCAAAGAAAAATAGACAGG
TTAGTTGAGAGAATAAGAGAAAGAGCAGAAGACAGTGGAAATGAGAGTGAAGGGGACACAGATGAATTGG
CCAAACTTGTGGAGATGGGGGGCTTTGATCCTTGGGTTGGTGATAATGTGTAGTGCCTCAGATAACTTGT
GGGTTACAGTTTATTATGGAGTTCCTGTGTGGAAAGATGCAGATACCACCCTATTTTGTGCATCAGATGC
CAAAGCACAGGAGACAGAAATGCACAATATCTGGGCCACACATGCCTGTGTACCCACAGACCCCAACCCA
CAAGAAATAACCCTGGAGAATGTAACAGAAAATTATAACATGTGGAAAAATAACATGGTAGAGCAGATGC
ATGAGGATGTAATCAGTTTATGGGACCAAAGTCTAAAGCCATGTGTAAAGTTAACTCCTCTCTGCGTTAC
TTTAGATTGTACTAATAATGTGACGGTGAAAGATGACAATAGCACAAAGGCCAATTACAGAAACTCTCCA
GTAGGAAACATAACAGATGAATTAAGAAACTGTTCTTTTAATATGACCACAGAACTTAGGGATAAGAAGC
AGAAGGCATATGCACTTTTTTATAAGCTTGACATAGTATCACTGAAAAAGAATAGTAGTGAGTATAGGTT
AATAAATTGTAATACTTCAGTAATTAAGCAGGCTTGTCCAAAGGTATCCTTTGATCCAATTCCTATACAT
TATTGTACTCCAGCTGGTTATGTGATTTTAAAGTGTAAGGATAAGAAGTTCAATGGGACAGGGCCATGTG
AAAATGTCAGCTCAGTACAATGCACACATGGAATTAAGCCAGTGGTATCAACTCAATTGCTGTTAAATGG
TAGTCTAGCAGAAGACGAGATAGTAATCAGCTCTGAAAATATCACAAACAATGCCAAAACCATAATAGTG
CACCTTAATGAATCTGTAGAAATCAATTGTACCAGACCCTCCAACAATACAAGAAAAAGTATACGTATAG
GACCAGGACAAGTCTTCTATCAAACAGGAGACATAACAGGAGATATAAGAAAAGCATATTGTGAGATTAA
TGGAACAAAATGGAATAAAACTTTAGAACAGGTAAAGAGAAAATTAGGAGAGCACTTTAAGAAGAACATA
ACCTTTCAGCCACCCTCAGGAGGAGATCTAGAAATTACAATGCATCATTTTATTTGTAGAGGGGAATTTT
TCTATTGCAATACATCACAACTGTTTGATAGCACAAAAAATATCACAGGAAATATCACACTTCCATGTAG
GATAAAACAAATTATAAACATGTGGCAGGGAACAGGACAGGCAATGTATGCTCCTCCCATCGAGGGAGTA
ATTAATTGTGTATCAAATATTACAGGAATACTATTGACAAGAGATGGTGGTATTAATAATACCAACGAGA
CCTTCAGGCCTGGGGGAGGAGACATGAGGGACAATTGGAGAAGTGAACTATATAAATATAAAGTAGTAAG
AATTGAACCACTAGGAATAGCACCCACCAAGGCAAAGAGAAGAGTGGTGGAGAGGGAAAAAAGAGCAGTG
GGAATAGGAGCTATGATCTTTGGGTTCTTAGGAGCAGCAGGAAGCACTATGGGCGCAGCGTCAATAACGC
TGACGGTACAGACCAGACAATTATTGTCTGGTATAGTGCAACAGCAAAGCAATTTGCTGAGGGCTATAGA
GGCGCAACAGCATATGTTGCAACTCACAGTCTGGGGCATTAAACAGCTCCAGGCAAGAGTCCTGGCTGTG
GAAAGATACCTAAAAGATCAAAGGTTCCTAGGGCTTTGGGGCTGCTCTGGAAAAACCATCTGCACCACTA
CTGTACCCTGGAACACAACTTGGAGTAATAAATCTTATGACGAGATCTGGGGCAACATGACATGGATACA
ATGGGAGAGGGAAATTGGCAATTACACAAACCAAATATATGATATACTTACAGAATCGCAGAACCAGCAG
GAAAAGAATGAACAGGATTTGTTGGCATTGGATACATGGGCAAGTCTGTGGAACTGGTTTGACATAACAA
ATTGGCTGTGGTATATAAAAATATTTATCATGATAGTAGGAGGTTTAATAGGTTTAAGAATAATTTTTGC
TGTGCTTTCTATAGTAAATAGAGTTAGGCAGGGATACTCACCTTTATCTTTCCAGACCCCTATCCATCAG
CAGAGGGAACCCGACAATCCCGAAGGAATCGGAGAAGGAGGTGGAGAGCAAGGCAGAGACAGATCCGTGC
GATTAGTGAGCGGATTCTTAGCTCTTGCGTGGGACGATCTACGGAGCCTGTGCCTCTTCAGCTACCACCG
CTTGAGAGACTTCATCTCGATTGCAGCGAGGACTGTGGAACTTCTGGGACGGAGCAGTCTCAAGGGACTG
AGACGAGTGTGGGAAGCCCTCAAATATCTGGGGAATCTTCTGTTATATTGGGGTCAGGAACTAAAGATTA
GTGCTATTTCTTTGTTTGATACTATAGCAATAGCAGTAGCGGGGTGGACAGATAGGATTATAGAAGTAGC
ACAAAGAATTTGGAGAGCCATTCTCAACGTACCTAGAAGAATCAGACAGGGTTTAGAAAGATTTTTGCTA
TAACATGGGAGGCAAATGGTCAAAAAGTAGCATAGTGGGATGGCCTCAGGTCAGGGAAAGAATAAGGAAA
ACTCCTCCAGCAGCAGAAGGAGTAGGAGCAGTATCTCAAGACGGATCCAGCTAAGGGTCAAGACAATTCT
GCAGATATCCAGCACAGTGGCGGCCGCTCGAGTCTAGAGGGCCCGCGGTTCGAAGGTAAGCCTATCCCTA
ACCCTCTCCTCGGTCTCGATTCTACGCGTACCGGTCATCATCACCATCACCATTGAGTTTAAACCCGCTG
ATCAGCCTCGACTGTGCCTTCTAGTTGCCAGCCATCTGTTGTTTGCCCCTCCCCCGTGCCTTCCTTGACC
CTGGAAGGTGCCACTCCCACTGTCCTTTCCTAATAAAATGAGGAAATTGCATCGCATTGTCTGAGTAGGT
GTCATTCTATTCTGGGGGGTGGGGTGGGGCAGGACAGCAAGGGGGAGGATTGGGAAGACAATAGCAGGCA
TGCTGGGGATGCGGTGGGCTCTATGGCTTCTGAGGCGGAAAGAACCAGCTGGGGCTCTAGGGGGTATCCC
C
[124 nt withheld, positions 4342-4465]
C
[91 nt withheld, positions 4467-4557]
A
[49 nt withheld, positions 4559-4607]
CCTTTGACGTTGGAGTCCACGTTCTTT
[37 nt withheld, positions 4635-4671]
ACCCTATCTCGGTCTATTCTTTTGATTTATAAGGGATTTTGCCGATTTCGGCCTATTGGTTAAAAAATGA
GCTGATTTAACAAAAATTTAACGCGAATTAATTCTGTGGAATGTGTGTCAGTTAGGGTGTGGAAAGTCCC
CAGGCTCCCCAGCAGGCAGAAGTATGCAAAGCATGCATCTCAATTAGTCAGCAACCAGGTGTGGAAAGTC
CCCAGGCTCCCCAGCAGGCAGAAGTATGCAAAGCATGCATCTCAATTAGTCAGCAACCATAGTCCCGCCC
CTAACTCCGCCCATCCCGCCCCTAACTCCGCCCAGTTCCGCCCATTCTCCGCCCCATGGCTGACTAATTT
TTTTTATTTATGCAGAGGCCGAGGCCGCCTCTGCCTCTGAGCTATTCCAGAAGTAGTGAGGAGGCTTTTT
TGGAGGCCTAGGCTTTTGCAAAAAGCTCCCGGGAGCTTGTATATCCATTTTCGGATCTGATCAAGAGACA
GGATGAGGATCGTTTCGCATGATTGAACAAGATGGATTGCACGCAGGTTCTCCGGCCGCTTGGGTGGAGA
GGCTATTCGGCTATGACTGGGCACAACAGACAATCGGCTGCTCTGATGCCGCCGTGTTCCGGCTGTCAGC
GCAGGGGCGCCCGGTTCTTTTTGTCAAGACCGACCTGTCCGGTGCCCTGAATGAACTGCAGGACGAGGCA
GCGCGGCTATCGTGGCTGGCCACGACGGGCGTTCCTTGCGCAGCTGTGCTCGACGTTGTCACTGAAGCGG
GAAGGGACTGGCTGCTATTGGGCGAAGTGCCGGGGCAGGATCTCCTGTCATCTCACCTTGCTCCTGCCGA
GAAAGTATCCATCATGGCTGATGCAATGCGGCGGCTGCATACGCTTGATCCGGCTACCTGCCCATTCGAC
CACCAAGCGAAACATCGCATCGAGCGAGCACGTACTCGGATGGAAGCCGGTCTTGTCGATCAGGATGATC
TGGACGAAGAGCATCAGGGGCTCGCGCCAGCCGAACTGTTCGCCAGGCTCAAGGCGCGCATGCCCGACGG
CGAGGATCTCGTCGTGACCCATGGCGATGCCTGCTTGCCGAATATCATGGTGGAAAATGGCCGCTTTTCT
GGATTCATCGACTGTGGCCGGCTGGGTGTGGCGGACCGCTATCAGGACATAGCGTTGGCTACCCGTGATA
TTGCTGAAGAGCTTGGCGGCGAATGGGCTGACCGCTTCCTCGTGCTTTACGGTATCGCCGCTCCCGATTC
GCAGCGCATCGCCTTCTATCGCCTTCTTGACGAGTTCTTCTGAGCGGGACTCTGGGGTTCGCGAAATGAC
CGACCAAGCGACGCCCAACCTGCCATCACGAGATTTCGATTCCACCGCCGCCTTCTATGAAAGGTTGGGC
TTCGGAATCGTTTTCCGGGACGCCGGCTGGATGATCCTCCAGCGCGGGGATCTCATGCTGGAGTTCTTCG
CCCACCCCAACTTGTTTATTGCAGCTTATAATGGTTACAAATAAAGCAATAGCATCACAAATTTCACAAA
TAAAGCATTTTTTTCACTGCATTCTAGTTGTGGTTTGTCCAAACTCATCAATGTATCTTATCATGTCTGT
ATACCGTCGACCTCTAGCTAGAGCTTGGCGTAATCATGGTCATAGCTGTTTCCTGTGTGAAATTGTTATC
CGCTCACAATTCCACACAACATACGAGCCGGAAGCATAAAGTGTAAAGCCTGGGGTGCCTAATGAGTGAG
CTAACTCACATTAATTGCGTTGCGCTCACTGCCCGCTTTCCAGTCGGGAAACCTGTCGTGCCAGCTGCAT
TAATGAATCGGCCAACGCGCGGGGAGAGGCGGTTTGCGTATTGGGCGCTCTTCCGCTTCCTCGCTCACTG
ACTCGCTGCGCTCGGTCGTTCGGCTGCGGCGAGCGGTATCAGCTCACTCAAAGGCGGTAATACGGTTATC
CACAGAATCAGGGGATAACGCAGGAAAGAACATGTGAGCAAAAGGCCAGCAAAAGGCCAGGAACCGTAAA
AAGGCCGCGTTGCTGGCGTTTTTCCATAGGCTCCGCCCCCCTGACGAGCATCACAAAAATCGACGCTCAA
GTCAGAGGTGGCGAAACCCGACAGGACTATAAAGATACCAGGCGTTTCCCCCTGGAAGCTCCCTCGTGCG
CTCTCCTGTTCCGACCCTGCCGCTTACCGGATACCTGTCCGCCTTTCTCCCTTCGGGAAGCGTGGCGCTT
TCTCATAGCTCACGCTGTAGGTATCTCAGTTCGGTGTAGGTCGTTCGCTCCAAGCTGGGCTGTGTGCACG
AACCCCCCGTTCAGCCCGACCGCTGCGCCTTATCCGGTAACTATCGTCTTGAGTCCAACCCGGTAAGACA
CGACTTATCGCCACTGGCAGCAGCCACTGGTAACAGGATTAGCAGAGCGAGGTATGTAGGCGGTGCTACA
GAGTTCTTGAAGTGGTGGCCTAACTACGGCTACACTAGAAGAACAGTATTTGGTATCTGCGCTCTGCTGA
AGCCAGTTACCTTCGGAAAAAGAGTTGGTAGCTCTTGATCCGGCAAACAAACCACCGCTGGTAGCGGTGG
TTTTTTTGTTTGCAAGCAGCAGATTACGCGCAGAAAAAAAGGATCTCAAGAAGATCCTTTGATCTTTTCT
ACGGGGTCTGACGCTCAGTGGAACGAAAACTCACGTTAAGGGATTTTGGTCATGAGATTATCAAAAAGGA
TCTTCACCTAGATCCTTTTAAATTAAAAATGAAGTTTTAAATCAATCTAAAGTATATATGAGTAAACTTG
GTCTGACAGTTACCAATGCTTAATCAGTGAGGCACCTATCTCAGCGATCTGTCTATTTCGTTCATCCATA
GTTGCCTGACTCCCCGTCGTGTAGATAACTACGATACGGGAGGGCTTACCATCTGGCCCCAGTGCTGCAA
TGATACCGCGAGACCCACGCTCACCGGCTCCAGATTTATCAGCAATAAACCAGCCAGCCGGAAGGGCCGA
GCGCAGAAGTGGTCCTGCAACTTTATCCGCCTCCATCCAGTCTATTAATTGTTGCCGGGAAGCTAGAGTA
AGTAGTTCGCCAGTTAATAGTTTGCGCAACGTTGTTGCCATTGCTACAGGCATCGTGGTGTCACGCTCGT
CGTTTGGTATGGCTTCATTCAGCTCCGGTTCCCAACGATCAAGGCGAGTTACATGATCCCCCATGTTGTG
CAAAAAAGCGGTTAGCTCCTTCGGTCCTCCGATCGTTGTCAGAAGTAAGTTGGCCGCAGTGTTATCACTC
ATGGTTATGGCAGCACTGCATAATTCTCTTACTGTCATGCCATCCGTAAGATGCTTTTCTGTGACTGGTG
AGTACTCAACCAAGTCATTCTGAGAATAGTGTATGCGGCGACCGAGTTGCTCTTGCCCGGCGTCAATACG
GGATAATACCGCGCCACATAGCAGAACTTTAAAAGTGCTCATCATTGGAAAACGTTCTTCGGGGCGAAAA
CTCTCAAGGATCTTACCGCTGTTGAGATCCAGTTCGATGTAACCCACTCGTGCACCCAACTGATCTTCAG
CATCTTTTACTTTCACCAGCGTTTCTGGGTGAGCAAAAACAGGAAGGCAAAATGCCGCAAAAAAGGGAAT
AAGGGCGACACGGAAATGTTGAATACTCATACTCTTCCTTTTTCAATATTATTGAAGCATTTATCAGGGT
TATTGTCTCATGAGCGGATACATATTTGAATGTATTTAGAAAAATAAACAAATAGGGGTTCCGCGCACAT
TTCCCCGAAAAGTGCCACCTGACGTC
