>Addgene plasmid #137669 | pHM073Env | depositor partial sequence | sequence record 265801 | Env Sequence only
ATGAGAGTGAAGGGGACACAGATGAATTGGCCAAACTTGTGGAGATGGGGGGCTTTGATCCTTGGGTTGG
TGATAATGTGTAGTGCCTCAGATAACTTGTGGGTTACAGTTTATTATGGAGTTCCTGTGTGGAAAGATGC
AGATACCACCCTATTTTGTGCATCAGATGCCAAAGCACAGGAGACAGAAATGCACAATATCTGGGCCACA
CATGCCTGTGTACCCACAGACCCCAACCCACAAGAAATAACCCTGGAGAATGTAACAGAAAATTATAACA
TGTGGAAAAATAACATGGTAGAGCAGATGCATGAGGATGTAATCAGTTTATGGGACCAAAGTCTAAAGCC
ATGTGTAAAGTTAACTCCTCTCTGCGTTACTTTAGATTGTACTAATAATGTGACGGTGAAAGATGACAAT
AGCACAAAGGCCAATTACAGAAACTCTCCAGTAGGAAACATAACAGATGAATTAAGAAACTGTTCTTTTA
ATATGACCACAGAACTTAGGGATAAGAAGCAGAAGGCATATGCACTTTTTTATAAGCTTGACATAGTATC
ACTGAAAAAGAATAGTAGTGAGTATAGGTTAATAAATTGTAATACTTCAGTAATTAAGCAGGCTTGTCCA
AAGGTATCCTTTGATCCAATTCCTATACATTATTGTACTCCAGCTGGTTATGTGATTTTAAAGTGTAAGG
ATAAGAAGTTCAATGGGACAGGGCCATGTGAAAATGTCAGCTCAGTACAATGCACACATGGAATTAAGCC
AGTGGTATCAACTCAATTGCTGTTAAATGGTAGTCTAGCAGAAGACGAGATAGTAATCAGCTCTGAAAAT
ATCACAAACAATGCCAAAACCATAATAGTGCACCTTAATGAATCTGTAGAAATCAATTGTACCAGACCCT
CCAACAATACAAGAAAAAGTATACGTATAGGACCAGGACAAGTCTTCTATCAAACAGGAGACATAACAGG
AGATATAAGAAAAGCATATTGTGAGATTAATGGAACAAAATGGAATAAAACTTTAGAACAGGTAAAGAGA
AAATTAGGAGAGCACTTTAAGAAGAACATAACCTTTCAGCCACCCTCAGGAGGAGATCTAGAAATTACAA
TGCATCATTTTATTTGTAGAGGGGAATTTTTCTATTGCAATACATCACAACTGTTTGATAGCACAAAAAA
TATCACAGGAAATATCACACTTCCATGTAGGATAAAACAAATTATAAACATGTGGCAGGGAACAGGACAG
GCAATGTATGCTCCTCCCATCGAGGGAGTAATTAATTGTGTATCAAATATTACAGGAATACTATTGACAA
GAGATGGTGGTATTAATAATACCAACGAGACCTTCAGGCCTGGGGGAGGAGACATGAGGGACAATTGGAG
AAGTGAACTATATAAATATAAAGTAGTAAGAATTGAACCACTAGGAATAGCACCCACCAAGGCAAAGAGA
AGAGTGGTGGAGAGGGAAAAAAGAGCAGTGGGAATAGGAGCTATGATCTTTGGGTTCTTAGGAGCAGCAG
GAAGCACTATGGGCGCAGCGTCAATAACGCTGACGGTACAGACCAGACAATTATTGTCTGGTATAGTGCA
ACAGCAAAGCAATTTGCTGAGGGCTATAGAGGCGCAACAGCATATGTTGCAACTCACAGTCTGGGGCATT
AAACAGCTCCAGGCAAGAGTCCTGGCTGTGGAAAGATACCTAAAAGATCAAAGGTTCCTAGGGCTTTGGG
GCTGCTCTGGAAAAACCATCTGCACCACTACTGTACCCTGGAACACAACTTGGAGTAATAAATCTTATGA
CGAGATCTGGGGCAACATGACATGGATACAATGGGAGAGGGAAATTGGCAATTACACAAACCAAATATAT
GATATACTTACAGAATCGCAGAACCAGCAGGAAAAGAATGAACAGGATTTGTTGGCATTGGATACATGGG
CAAGTCTGTGGAACTGGTTTGACATAACAAATTGGCTGTGGTATATAAAAATATTTATCATGATAGTAGG
AGGTTTAATAGGTTTAAGAATAATTTTTGCTGTGCTTTCTATAGTAAATAGAGTTAGGCAGGGATACTCA
CCTTTATCTTTCCAGACCCCTATCCATCAGCAGAGGGAACCCGACAATCCCGAAGGAATCGGAGAAGGAG
GTGGAGAGCAAGGCAGAGACAGATCCGTGCGATTAGTGAGCGGATTCTTAGCTCTTGCGTGGGACGATCT
ACGGAGCCTGTGCCTCTTCAGCTACCACCGCTTGAGAGACTTCATCTCGATTGCAGCGAGGACTGTGGAA
CTTCTGGGACGGAGCAGTCTCAAGGGACTGAGACGAGTGTGGGAAGCCCTCAAATATCTGGGGAATCTTC
TGTTATATTGGGGTCAGGAACTAAAGATTAGTGCTATTTCTTTGTTTGATACTATAGCAATAGCAGTAGC
GGGGTGGACAGATAGGATTATAGAAGTAGCACAAAGAATTTGGAGAGCCATTCTCAACGTACCTAGAAGA
ATCAGACAGGGTTTAGAAAGATTTTTGCTATAA
